Addgene plasmid #115988: pSW377 - pTMO5
Purpose: entry vector for GreenGate cloning method, promoter
Depositing lab: Sebastien Wolf. Depositing organization: Universitaet Heidelberg. Publication: A Comprehensive Toolkit for Inducible, Cell Type-Specific Gene Expression in Arabidopsis. Schurholz AK, Lopez-Salmeron V, Li Z, Forner J, Wenzl C, Gaillochet C, Augustin S, Vilches-Barro A, Fuchs M, Gebert M, Lohmann JU, Greb T, Wolf S. Plant Physiol. 2018 Jul 19. pii: pp.18.00463. doi: 10.1104/pp.18.00463. PubMed 30026289.
Backbone
  Vector backbone: A000
  Vector type: Unspecified
Growth in bacteria
  Bacterial resistance: Ampicillin, 100 μg/mL
  Growth temperature: 37°C
  Growth strain: DH5alpha
  Copy number: High Copy
Gene/Insert
  Gene/Insert name: pTMO5
  Species: A. thaliana (mustard weed)
  Insert size (bp): 2294
  Cloning method: Restriction Enzyme; 5′ cloning site Unknown (unknown if destroyed); 3′ cloning site Unknown (unknown if destroyed)
Terms and licenses: Academic/Nonprofit Terms; Industry Terms: Not Available to Industry
How to cite: pSW377 - pTMO5 was a gift from Sebastien Wolf (Addgene plasmid # 115988 ; http://n2t.net/addgene:115988 ; RRID:Addgene_115988)
