[The description below was written by a language model from this plasmid's Addgene catalogue record and pLannotate feature annotations shown in this document.]
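Description:
pSW377 - pTMO5 is a small (about 5 kb) bacterial entry plasmid for the GreenGate modular cloning system, carrying a promoter module from Arabidopsis thaliana. The backbone is recorded as A000, which in GreenGate nomenclature corresponds to the empty entry vector for the promoter ("A") position of an assembly. The vector type is otherwise unspecified. It is maintained in E. coli at high copy through a ColE1/pUC-type origin and selected with ampicillin via the bla (β-lactamase) gene under its native promoter. The remaining annotated features are typical cloning-vector remnants: a lac promoter/operator with CAP binding site, fragments of lacI, lacZα, rop and the pBR322 bom region. None of these has a designed role in the final plant construct.

The payload is a 2,294 bp fragment named pTMO5, i.e. the regulatory region of the TMO5 gene, which has no annotation of its own in the feature table. It evidently lies in the unannotated stretch of roughly 2.3 kb between the SP6 and T7 phage promoters, which flank the cloning site. The exact cloning sites are not recorded. In GreenGate, entry modules are released by a type IIS restriction enzyme and ligated in a fixed order with other modules (tags, coding sequence, terminator, plant resistance cassette) into a plant transformation destination vector. The plasmid therefore contains no coding sequence or plant selection marker itself. According to the associated publication title, it belongs to a toolkit for inducible, cell type-specific gene expression in Arabidopsis, where the TMO5 promoter would supply the tissue specificity of an assembled expression construct.
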