Features (pLannotate 1.2.2; 12 found; start..end, strand, type, name):
     96..200     +  promoter       AmpR promoter: bla
    201..1061    +  CDS            AmpR: β-lactamase; bla; confers resistance to ampicillin, carbenicillin, and related antibiotics
   1232..1820    +  rep_origin     ori: high-copy-number ColE1/pMB1/pBR322/pUC origin of replication
   2003..2095    +  CDS            lacI (fragment): lac repressor; lacI; The lac repressor binds to the lac operator to inhibit transcription in E. coli. This inhibition can be relieved by adding lactose or isopropyl-β-D-thiogalactopyranoside (IPTG).
   2108..2129    +  protein_bind   CAP binding site: CAP binding activates transcription in the presence of cAMP. E. coli catabolite activator protein
   2144..2174    +  promoter       lac promoter: promoter for the E. coli lac operon
   2182..2198    +  protein_bind   lac operator: The lac repressor binds to the lac operator to inhibit transcription in E. coli. This inhibition can be relieved by adding lactose or isopropyl-β-D-thiogalactopyranoside (IPTG). lac repressor encoded by lacI
   2212..2230    +  promoter       SP6 promoter: promoter for bacteriophage SP6 RNA polymerase
   4566..4584    -  promoter       T7 promoter: promoter for bacteriophage T7 RNA polymerase
   4586..4738    +  CDS            lacZα (fragment): LacZα fragment of β-galactosidase; lacZ fragment
   4744..4843    -  misc_feature   bom (fragment): basis of mobility region from pBR322
   4945..1       -  CDS            rop (fragment) (across the origin): Rop protein, which maintains plasmids at low copy number; rop
>Addgene plasmid #115988 | pSW377 - pTMO5 | addgene full sequence | sequence record 227243 | Addgene NGS Result
GACGAAAGGGCCTCGTGATACGCCTATTTTTATAGGTTAATGTCATGATAATAATGGTTTCTTAGACGTC
AGGTGGCACTTTTCGGGGAAATGTGCGCGGAACCCCTATTTGTTTATTTTTCTAAATACATTCAAATATG
TATCCGCTCATGAGACAATAACCCTGATAAATGCTTCAATAATATTGAAAAAGGAAGAGTATGAGTATTC
AACATTTCCGTGTCGCCCTTATTCCCTTTTTTGCGGCATTTTGCCTTCCTGTTTTTGCTCACCCAGAAAC
GCTGGTGAAAGTAAAAGATGCTGAAGATCAGTTGGGTGCACGAGTGGGTTACATCGAACTGGATCTCAAC
AGCGGTAAGATCCTTGAGAGTTTTCGCCCCGAAGAACGTTTTCCAATGATGAGCACTTTTAAAGTTCTGC
TATGTGGCGCGGTATTATCCCGTATTGACGCCGGGCAAGAGCAACTCGGTCGCCGCATACACTATTCTCA
GAATGACTTGGTTGAGTACTCACCAGTCACAGAAAAGCATCTTACGGATGGCATGACAGTAAGAGAATTA
TGCAGTGCTGCCATAACCATGAGTGATAACACTGCGGCCAACTTACTTCTGACAACGATCGGAGGACCGA
AGGAGCTAACCGCTTTTTTGCACAACATGGGGGATCATGTAACTCGCCTTGATCGTTGGGAACCGGAGCT
GAATGAAGCCATACCAAACGACGAGCGTGACACCACGATGCCTGTAGCAATGGCAACAACGTTGCGCAAA
CTATTAACTGGCGAACTACTTACTCTAGCTTCCCGGCAACAATTAATAGACTGGATGGAGGCGGATAAAG
TTGCAGGACCACTTCTGCGCTCGGCCCTTCCGGCTGGCTGGTTTATTGCTGATAAATCTGGAGCCGGTGA
GCGTGGCTCTCGAGGTATCATTGCAGCACTGGGGCCAGATGGTAAGCCCTCCCGTATCGTAGTTATCTAC
ACGACGGGGAGTCAGGCAACTATGGATGAACGAAATAGACAGATCGCTGAGATAGGTGCCTCACTGATTA
AGCATTGGTAACTGTCAGACCAAGTTTACTCATATATACTTTAGATTGATTTAAAACTTCATTTTTAATT
TAAAAGGATCTAGGTGAAGATCCTTTTTGATAATCTCATGACCAAAATCCCTTAACGTGAGTTTTCGTTC
CACTGAGCGTCAGACCCCGTAGAAAAGATCAAAGGATCTTCTTGAGATCCTTTTTTTCTGCGCGTAATCT
GCTGCTTGCAAACAAAAAAACCACCGCTACCAGCGGTGGTTTGTTTGCCGGATCAAGAGCTACCAACTCT
TTTTCCGAAGGTAACTGGCTTCAGCAGAGCGCAGATACCAAATACTGTTCTTCTAGTGTAGCCGTAGTTA
GGCCACCACTTCAAGAACTCTGTAGCACCGCCTACATACCTCGCTCTGCTAATCCTGTTACCAGTGGCTG
CTGCCAGTGGCGATAAGTCGTGTCTTACCGGGTTGGACTCAAGACGATAGTTACCGGATAAGGCGCAGCG
GTCGGGCTGAACGGGGGGTTCGTGCACACAGCCCAGCTTGGAGCGAACGACCTACACCGAACTGAGATAC
CTACAGCGTGAGCTATGAGAAAGCGCCACGCTTCCCGAAGGGAGAAAGGCGGACAGGTATCCGGTAAGCG
GCAGGGTCGGAACAGGAGAGCGCACGAGGGAGCTTCCAGGGGGAAACGCCTGGTATCTTTATAGTCCTGT
CGGGTTTCGCCACCTCTGACTTGAGCGTCGATTTTTGTGATGCTCGTCAGGGGGGCGGAGCCTATGGAAA
AACGCCAGCAACGCGGCCTTTTTACGGTTCCTGGCCTTTTGCTGGCCTTTTGCTCACATGTTCTTTCCTG
CGTTATCCCCTGATTCTGTGGATAACCGTATTACCGCCTTTGAGTGAGCTGATACCGCTCGCCGCAGCCG
AACGACCGAGCGCAGCGAGTCAGTGAGCGAGGAAGCGGAAGAGCGCCCAATACGCAAACCGCCTCTCCCC
GCGCGTTGGCCGATTCATTAATGCAGCTGGCACGACAGGTTTCCCGACTGGAAAGCGGGCAGTGAGCGCA
ACGCAATTAATGTGAGTTAGCTCACTCATTAGGCACCCCAGGCTTTACACTTTATGCTTCCGGCTCGTAT
GTTGTGTGGAATTGTGAGCGGATAACAATTTCACACGAGCTATTTAGGTGACACTATAGAAGTGAAGCTT
GGTCTCAACCTGTTGAACGTCGTGTGGGCTTCACTCTGCACCACCACCCCAAAACCCTAGTTCATACCCT
ATCCTATAATTTATACTCAAAATTTTCTCATTTCTTCTATTATTTATCACCATTCATATGGAAGTATATA
TTTAATGAAGAATTTTCGGATCTATAGATCATTATATGTAAAATCAGTTTTTGATAAAACATGTGACAGT
TTCACAAAAATAGTTCATCTTTCACAAAAATAGTACTCGAATCCGGTAGCATTTTAGTATCCTACTATTT
AGTTTTTCCACTCCTTTTCATTATATATATAATGATATAAGTCTTTTTACCTCTTTTTCATAAGTCTTTT
TAACTCTTTTTTTCTTTAAAAATGATTATATGCACATCTACTTGATAAACTGGCGGATGGTAAACTTGAG
TTAGGTTTGAGAATTTTCACTAATTATTTTAGGATTTGAATCTTCTTTAGTATGAGACAATTAAGCTAAC
ACACTCGAAGATATATTCAGATCATAATCAAAATTTATCCGTTGGATATGTATGAATAGATTAAATAAAA
GAGAGAATCTCTTCGGTGCACTTGAGACAAATCTATAACATAGAAAATCTTGATTAGATTAAAAACTAGA
TTAAAGAAGGAAAGAAAAACAAGAAAGTGGGTTTGGCTATACGAAACGAGTGGGATTATTAATGATTAAA
AGTAAAAGTCTTTTTGGTATCTGGTCGGTCGACAATCCGTGTGTCCTGTGGTCAGTGTTTGTTTTTTATT
CTTTTGGTTAATTTTCGAGTATTATTATGCTTTCCACTGAAAAAACAAAAACATTAAGCAGCCAAATGAA
ATTCTTTTAACGCGTTGTTTCAGAACCTGATGAAAAAACAATAATCATGACCTCTTTCTTCTTCCCCTTT
AAATGCATGTCAAATTGTGTAGGAGTGTTTGATTATATAAATTAAATCTACTTTAGTCTTCTCTTCTTTG
TAGAATTGTAGAGTCGTGGTATAAACTCGAAAATTTCTTATTATACTTATAGAAATTAGGCAGACGAAAT
GCTCTTGATTTGCTTACAATCTTAGATTAGGTTTAACCCAAGATAAAAAAAAACTTTGTTTTGATGAAGA
AAAACACCTTAGTTACAATTTTGGACATCATCTTTTATTTTCACAGTTAGCATCTGAGACTTTTTTTTCT
TTTCTTAAATAGAGTTCTTAGACAATATCTTTTGGGTCCCTGATCATGTCAAATGCCAAAAAAATAAATA
AGTATACATGATTGTGTCTATTTGACCATTCTAACTTCTAAAAGTTTCAAATGAAATAACTTTGTCAACT
ATTATTTTTGCCTATGAATTAGGTGCTGACCAGAATCATCTTGCTAAAATCATGATTTTCTACTATTGCA
TATTATTCTTGATCGCATTTCACAGATCTTAATATATACGAAAATAACTGTATATATTATCAACTGTTAC
GATTAATATATAACCATGCATATCGAAATATTTTGAATTAGTATTTTTTTTGCTAAATAATATTTTGATA
TAGTGGTGGCGTGGTATTCCTCATTTACAAATCGCATGAACTTTATCCTAAATACGATTAACTTAAGTAG
AAAAGGCACAAAAATCTTCTATTCATTAACATGAAATCAATTCTTAAGAACATAAATAAATAATAATATT
CATAGGAAGCCAAATCCATCAGAGAAATCCACAAGATGATGACAGCTCCCCATTTAGAAGTCGTAAAAGA
AAAGCAAAGAAGATGTGCAGCACTTGCAGTTTCATTTGTTTTGTTAGATATACCAGAAAAAAAAAAAGAG
TGGTCCCATAAAAACCTGTAATATATAACATTTTAATCAAAGAAAATGATAGATTTTTTTATTAAACAGG
AAAAACCACTAACTTTTAATTAAAAAATTTGGAATACAGCAATACATCAAAAATCCATTAACGGTACATT
ATAGTTGAAAATAAATTCAGGTTACATAATATTTTTTGCGTAATCACTATACTATTCTGCCATTTTATAT
GGAACTAAGTTCATACGTTATTTCTCACAATTCTCCTTGATGTGATCAAAGATAATGGCGGTCTGATTGT
ATAACCCGGTGAAAAAGGTTTTTTGGAAAGAATTCTTTAATATTAAAATATCAAATAAATTTTGTTTAAA
AATTAAGGACACATTATATAGCACTATATATACACATGTGTATGCATTATCAAATGGGATGTTTGTGACC
TTTTGTCTCTTCTTCTCTAAAATTCTCTTTCTCCCAAAAACTAAAAAACCAAAAAAACCAAAAAAACATG
AGACCGAATTCTCGCCCTATAGTGAGTCGTATTACCTGGCCGTCGTTTTACAACGTCGTGACTGGGAAAA
CCCTGGCGTTACCCAACTTAATCGCCTTGCAGCACATCCCCCTTTCGCCAGCTGGCGTAATAGCGAAGAG
GCCCGCACCGATCGCCCTTCCCAACAGTTGCGCAGCCTGAATGGCGAATGGCGCCTGATGCGGTATTTTC
TCCTTACGCATCTGTGCGGTATTTCACACCGCATATGGTGCACTCTCAGTACAATCTGCTCTGATGCCGC
ATAGTTAAGCCAGCCCCGACACCCGCCAACACCCGCTGACGCGCCCTGACGGGCTTGTCTGCTCCCGGCA
TCCGCTTACAGACAAGCTGTGACCGTCTCCGGGAGCTGCATGTGTCAGAGGTTTTCACCGTCATCACCGA
AACGCGCGA
